Addgene plasmid #121708: KP201: pMVP (L5-L4) eGFP-P2A
Purpose: pMVP L5-L4 entry plasmid, contains eGFP-P2A for 4-component MultiSite Gateway Pro assembly. Allows expression of N-term eGFP linked by P2A to gene of interest.
Depositing lab: Christopher Newgard. Depositing organization: Duke University. Publication: Creation of versatile cloning platforms for transgene expression and dCas9-based epigenome editing. Haldeman JM, Conway AE, Arlotto ME, Slentz DH, Muoio DM, Becker TC, Newgard CB. Nucleic Acids Res. 2018 Dec 27. pii: 5264291. doi: 10.1093/nar/gky1286. PubMed 30590691.
Backbone
  Vector backbone: pDONR221 P5-P4
  Backbone manufacturer: Invitrogen
  Backbone size w/o insert (bp): 2554
  Vector type: Synthetic Biology ; pMVP Gateway Entry Plasmid
Growth in bacteria
  Bacterial resistance: Kanamycin, 50 μg/mL
  Growth temperature: 37°C
  Growth strain: DH5alpha
  Copy number: High Copy
Gene/Insert
  Gene/Insert name: eGFP-P2A (open)
  Species: Synthetic
  Insert size (bp): 861
  Cloning method: Gateway Cloning
  Sequencing primers: 5′ M13F; 3′ M13R
Terms and licenses: Academic/Nonprofit Terms; Industry Terms: Not Available to Industry
How to cite: KP201: pMVP (L5-L4) eGFP-P2A was a gift from Christopher Newgard (Addgene plasmid # 121708 ; http://n2t.net/addgene:121708 ; RRID:Addgene_121708)
