[The description below was written by a language model from this plasmid's Addgene catalogue record and pLannotate feature annotations shown in this document.]
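Description:
KP201: pMVP (L5-L4) eGFP-P2A is a Gateway entry plasmid from the pMVP modular cloning platform, built on the Invitrogen pDONR221 P5-P4 backbone. It is a small (about 3.4 kb), high-copy bacterial plasmid that replicates in E. coli from a ColE1/pUC-type origin and is selected with kanamycin through an aminoglycoside phosphotransferase (KanR) gene. As is typical for pDONR-derived entry clones, rrnB T1 and T2 transcription terminators sit upstream of the recombination cassette to insulate it from read-through transcription. A T7 promoter and M13 primer sites flank the cassette and are useful for sequence verification. The short lacI and lacZα annotations are only backbone fragments, not functional genes.

The payload is a synthetic 861 bp insert flanked by attL5 and attL4 sites. It consists of a Xenopus β-globin 5'-UTR translational enhancer followed by the EGFP coding sequence and, according to the catalogue entry, a P2A peptide sequence left "open", meaning without a stop codon. The P2A was not separately annotated in the feature table, but it would fall in the gap between EGFP and attL4. The entry plasmid carries no promoter for driving the insert. It serves instead as one module in a four-component MultiSite Gateway Pro LR assembly, where the attL5/attL4 sites fix its position and orientation relative to the other entry modules and the destination vector. Placed upstream of a gene of interest, it yields a single transcript in which N-terminal EGFP is joined to the downstream protein by P2A. Ribosomal skipping at P2A then releases EGFP and the protein of interest as separate polypeptides, so that fluorescence reports on transgene expression.
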