Features (pLannotate 1.2.2; 11 found; start..end, strand, type, name):
    121..213     +  CDS            lacI (fragment): lac repressor; lacI; The lac repressor binds to the lac operator to inhibit transcription in E. coli. This inhibition can be relieved by adding lactose or isopropyl-β-D-thiogalactopyranoside (IPTG).
    268..295     -  terminator     rrnB T2 terminator: transcription terminator T2 from the E. coli rrnB gene
    427..470     +  terminator     rrnB T1 terminator: Escherichia coli rrnB; transcription terminator T1 from the E. coli rrnB gene
    517..553     -  CDS            lacZα (fragment): LacZα fragment of β-galactosidase; lacZ fragment
    570..665     +  protein_bind   attL5: mutant version of attL; recombination site for the Gateway® LR reaction LR Clonase™
    680..722     +  5'UTR          Xenopus globin 5'-UTR: translational enhancer from the 5'-UTR of the major beta-globin gene of Xenopus laevis
    734..1450    +  CDS            EGFP: EGFP is a basic (constitutively fluorescent) green fluorescent protein published in 1996, derived from Aequorea victoria. It is reported to be a rapidly-maturing weak dimer with moderate acid sensitivity.
   1530..1625    -  protein_bind   attL4: mutant version of attL; recombination site for the Gateway® LR reaction LR Clonase™
   1657..1675    -  promoter       T7 promoter: promoter for bacteriophage T7 RNA polymerase
   1809..2618    +  CDS            KanR: aminoglycoside phosphotransferase; aph(3')-Ia; confers resistance to kanamycin in bacteria or G418 (Geneticin®) in eukaryotes
   2765..3353    +  rep_origin     ori: high-copy-number ColE1/pMB1/pBR322/pUC origin of replication
>Addgene plasmid #121708 | KP201: pMVP (L5-L4) eGFP-P2A | addgene full sequence | sequence record 237057 | Addgene NGS Result
CTTTCCTGCGTTATCCCCTGATTCTGTGGATAACCGTATTACCGCCTTTGAGTGAGCTGATACCGCTCGC
CGCAGCCGAACGACCGAGCGCAGCGAGTCAGTGAGCGAGGAAGCGGAAGAGCGCCCAATACGCAAACCGC
CTCTCCCCGCGCGTTGGCCGATTCATTAATGCAGCTGGCACGACAGGTTTCCCGACTGGAAAGCGGGCAG
TGAGCGCAACGCAATTAATACGCGTACCGCTAGCCAGGAAGAGTTTGTAGAAACGCAAAAAGGCCATCCG
TCAGGATGGCCTTCTGCTTAGTTTGATGCCTGGCAGTTTATGGCGGGCGTCCTGCCCGCCACCCTCCGGG
CCGTTGCTTCACAACGTTCAAATCCGCTCCCGGCGGATTTGTCCTACTCAGGAGAGCGTTCACCGACAAA
CAACAGATAAAACGAAAGGCCCAGTCTTCCGACTGAGCCTTTCGTTTTATTTGATGCCTGGCAGTTCCCT
ACTCTCGCGTTAACGCTAGCATGGATGTTTTCCCAGTCACGACGTTGTAAAACGACGGCCAGTCTTAAGC
TCGGGCCCCAAATAATGATTTTATTTTGACTGATAGTGACCTGTTCGTTGCAACAAATTGATGAGCAATG
CTTTTTTATAATGCCAACTTTGTATACAAAAGTTGTAGAATACAAGCTTCTTGTTCTTTTTGCAGAAGCT
CAGAATAAACGCTCAACTTTGGCAGATCTGAACATGGTGAGCAAGGGCGAGGAGCTGTTCACCGGGGTGG
TGCCCATCCTGGTCGAGCTGGACGGCGACGTAAACGGCCACAAGTTCAGCGTGTCCGGCGAGGGCGAGGG
CGATGCCACCTACGGCAAGCTGACCCTGAAGTTCATCTGCACCACCGGCAAGCTGCCCGTGCCCTGGCCC
ACCCTCGTGACCACCCTGACCTACGGCGTGCAGTGCTTCAGCCGCTACCCCGACCACATGAAGCAGCACG
ACTTCTTCAAGTCCGCCATGCCCGAAGGCTACGTCCAGGAGCGCACCATCTTCTTCAAGGACGACGGCAA
CTACAAGACCCGCGCCGAGGTGAAGTTCGAGGGCGACACCCTGGTGAACCGCATCGAGCTGAAGGGCATC
GACTTCAAGGAGGACGGCAACATCCTGGGGCACAAGCTGGAGTACAACTACAACAGCCACAACGTCTATA
TCATGGCCGACAAGCAGAAGAACGGCATCAAGGTGAACTTCAAGATCCGCCACAACATCGAGGACGGCAG
CGTGCAGCTCGCCGACCACTACCAGCAGAACACCCCCATCGGCGACGGCCCCGTGCTGCTGCCCGACAAC
CACTACCTGAGCACCCAGTCCGCCCTGAGCAAAGACCCCAACGAGAAGCGCGATCACATGGTCCTGCTGG
AGTTCGTGACCGCCGCCGGGATCACTCTCGGCATGGACGAGCTGTACAAGGCCGGATCCGGAGCTACTAA
TTTCTCTCTGTTAAAGCAGGCAGGAGATGTGGAGGAGAATCCAGGTCCTAAGGCCCACCCAACTTTTCTA
TACAAAGTTGGCATTATAAGAAAGCATTGCTTATCAATTTGTTGCAACGAACAGGTCACTATCAGTCAAA
ATAAAATCATTATTTGCCATCCAGCTGCAGGGCGGCCGCGATATCCCCTATAGTGAGTCGTATTACATGG
TCATAGCTGTTTCCTGGCAGCTCTGGCCCGTGTCTCAAAATCTCTGATGTTACATTGCACAAGATAAAAA
TATATCATCATGAACAATAAAACTGTCTGCTTACATAAACAGTAATACAAGGGGTGTTATGAGCCATATT
CAACGGGAAACGTCGAGGCCGCGATTAAATTCCAACATGGATGCTGATTTATATGGGTATAAATGGGCTC
GCGATAATGTCGGGCAATCAGGTGCGACAATCTATCGCTTGTATGGGAAGCCCGATGCGCCAGAGTTGTT
TCTGAAACATGGCAAAGGTAGCGTTGCCAATGATGTTACAGATGAGATGGTCAGACTAAACTGGCTGACG
GAATTTATGCCTCTTCCGACCATCAAGCATTTTATCCGTACTCCTGATGATGCATGGTTACTCACCACTG
CGATCCCCGGAAAAACAGCATTCCAGGTATTAGAAGAATATCCTGATTCAGGTGAAAATATTGTTGATGC
GCTGGCAGTGTTCCTGCGCCGGTTGCATTCGATTCCTGTTTGTAATTGTCCTTTTAACAGCGATCGCGTA
TTTCGTCTCGCTCAGGCGCAATCACGAATGAATAACGGTTTGGTTGATGCGAGTGATTTTGATGACGAGC
GTAATGGCTGGCCTGTTGAACAAGTCTGGAAAGAAATGCATAAACTTTTGCCATTCTCACCGGATTCAGT
CGTCACTCATGGTGATTTCTCACTTGATAACCTTATTTTTGACGAGGGGAAATTAATAGGTTGTATTGAT
GTTGGACGAGTCGGAATCGCAGACCGATACCAGGATCTTGCCATCCTATGGAACTGCCTCGGTGAGTTTT
CTCCTTCATTACAGAAACGGCTTTTTCAAAAATATGGTATTGATAATCCTGATATGAATAAATTGCAGTT
TCATTTGATGCTCGATGAGTTTTTCTAATCAGAATTGGTTAATTGGTTGTAACACTGGCAGAGCATTACG
CTGACTTGACGGGACGGCGCAAGCTCATGACCAAAATCCCTTAACGTGAGTTACGCGTCGTTCCACTGAG
CGTCAGACCCCGTAGAAAAGATCAAAGGATCTTCTTGAGATCCTTTTTTTCTGCGCGTAATCTGCTGCTT
GCAAACAAAAAAACCACCGCTACCAGCGGTGGTTTGTTTGCCGGATCAAGAGCTACCAACTCTTTTTCCG
AAGGTAACTGGCTTCAGCAGAGCGCAGATACCAAATACTGTTCTTCTAGTGTAGCCGTAGTTAGGCCACC
ACTTCAAGAACTCTGTAGCACCGCCTACATACCTCGCTCTGCTAATCCTGTTACCAGTGGCTGCTGCCAG
TGGCGATAAGTCGTGTCTTACCGGGTTGGACTCAAGACGATAGTTACCGGATAAGGCGCAGCGGTCGGGC
TGAACGGGGGGTTCGTGCACACAGCCCAGCTTGGAGCGAACGACCTACACCGAACTGAGATACCTACAGC
GTGAGCTATGAGAAAGCGCCACGCTTCCCGAAGGGAGAAAGGCGGACAGGTATCCGGTAAGCGGCAGGGT
CGGAACAGGAGAGCGCACGAGGGAGCTTCCAGGGGGAAACGCCTGGTATCTTTATAGTCCTGTCGGGTTT
CGCCACCTCTGACTTGAGCGTCGATTTTTGTGATGCTCGTCAGGGGGGCGGAGCCTATGGAAAAACGCCA
GCAACGCGGCCTTTTTACGGTTCCTGGCCTTTTGCTGGCCTTTTGCTCACATGTT
